Addgene plasmid #112630: pQE80L TriCatcher-ELP
Purpose: Two SpyCatchers linked by an elastin-like polypeptide with a C-terminal SnoopCatcher
Depositing lab: Mark Howarth. Depositing organization: University of Oxford. Publication: Assembling and decorating hyaluronan hydrogels with twin protein superglues to mimic cell-cell interactions. Wieduwild R, Howarth M. Biomaterials. 2018 Oct;180:253-264. doi: 10.1016/j.biomaterials.2018.07.020. Epub 2018 Jul 17. PubMed 30053659.
Backbone
  Vector backbone: pQE80L
  Backbone manufacturer: Qiagen Inc.
  Backbone size w/o insert (bp): 4714
  Total vector size (bp): 6550
  Vector type: Bacterial Expression
Growth in bacteria
  Bacterial resistance: Ampicillin, 100 μg/mL
  Growth temperature: 37°C
  Growth strain: DH5alpha
  Copy number: High Copy
Gene/Insert
  Gene/Insert name: TriCatcher-ELP
  Species: Synthetic
  Insert size (bp): 1836
  Promoter: T5
  Tag / fusion protein: His6 (N terminal on insert); TEV cleavage site (N terminal on insert); TEV cleavage site
  Cloning method: Gibson Cloning
  Sequencing primers: 5′ CATAAAAAATTTATTTGCTTTGTGAGCGG; 3′ CGAGCGTTCTGAACAAATCC
Terms and licenses: Academic/Nonprofit Terms; Industry Terms: Not Available to Industry
How to cite: pQE80L TriCatcher-ELP was a gift from Mark Howarth (Addgene plasmid # 112630 ; http://n2t.net/addgene:112630 ; RRID:Addgene_112630)
