[The description below was written by a language model from this plasmid's Addgene catalogue record and the feature table of its GenBank file.]
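Description:
pQE80L TriCatcher-ELP is a bacterial expression plasmid built on the pQE80L backbone for IPTG-inducible production of a synthetic multivalent protein in E. coli. It replicates from a high-copy ColE1/pMB1-type origin and is selected with ampicillin through the bla gene. The annotated map also shows a chloramphenicol acetyltransferase coding sequence lying between the lambda t0 and rrnB T1 terminators, but the catalogue entry lists only ampicillin as the selection. The backbone carries lacI under the lacIq promoter, so the plasmid supplies its own elevated level of lac repressor. A pBR322 bom region is also present. The catalogue gives a total size of 6550 bp, whereas the held sequence record is 6539 bp, a small discrepancy.

Expression is driven by the phage T5 promoter, which is recognised by E. coli RNA polymerase. It is controlled by two lac operators, one embedded in the promoter and one just downstream, followed by a strong ribosome binding site. The roughly 1.8 kb insert encodes TriCatcher-ELP: an N-terminal His6 tag and TEV protease site, then two SpyCatcher domains joined by an elastin-like polypeptide linker, with a SnoopCatcher at the C terminus. A second TEV site is annotated within the open reading frame, but the Catcher and ELP segments are not individually annotated, so its exact position relative to them cannot be read from the record. SpyCatcher and SnoopCatcher each form a spontaneous covalent isopeptide bond with their own peptide partner, SpyTag or SnoopTag, without cross-reacting. The protein can therefore act as a crosslinker through its two SpyCatchers while leaving the SnoopCatcher free for separate attachment. The associated publication used these paired "protein superglues" to assemble and decorate hyaluronan hydrogels that mimic cell-cell interactions.
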