LOCUS       Exported 6539 bp ds-DNA circular SYN 12-MAY-2021
DEFINITION  Two SpyCatchers linked by an elastin-like polypeptide with a
            C-terminal SnoopCatcher.
ACCESSION   .
VERSION     .
KEYWORDS    pQE80L TriCatcher-ELP
SOURCE      synthetic DNA construct
  ORGANISM  synthetic DNA construct
REFERENCE   1 (bases 1 to 6539)
  AUTHORS   Wieduwild R, Howarth M
  TITLE     Assembling and decorating hyaluronan hydrogels with twin protein
            superglues to mimic cell-cell interactions
  JOURNAL   Biomaterials
REFERENCE   2 (bases 1 to 6539)
  AUTHORS   .
  TITLE     Direct Submission
  JOURNAL   Exported May 12, 2021 from SnapGene Server 1.1.58
            http://www.snapgene.com
FEATURES             Location/Qualifiers
     source          1..6539
                     /organism="synthetic DNA construct"
                     /mol_type="other DNA"
     primer_bind     40..58
                     /label=pBRforEco
                     /note="pBR322 vectors, upsteam of EcoRI site, forward
                     primer"
     promoter        82..126
                     /label=T5 promoter
                     /note="bacteriophage T5 promoter for E. coli RNA
                     polymerase, with embedded lac operator"
     protein_bind    102..118
                     /label=lac operator
                     /bound_moiety="lac repressor encoded by lacI"
                     /note="The lac repressor binds to the lac operator to
                     inhibit transcription in E. coli. This inhibition can be
                     relieved by adding lactose or
                     isopropyl-beta-D-thiogalactopyranoside (IPTG)."
     protein_bind    134..150
                     /label=lac operator
                     /bound_moiety="lac repressor encoded by lacI"
                     /note="The lac repressor binds to the lac operator to
                     inhibit transcription in E. coli. This inhibition can be
                     relieved by adding lactose or
                     isopropyl-beta-D-thiogalactopyranoside (IPTG)."
     RBS             169..180
                     /note="strong bacterial ribosome binding site (Elowitz and
                     Leibler, 2000)"
     CDS             202..219
                     /codon_start=1
                     /product="6xHis affinity tag"
                     /label=6xHis
                     /translation="HHHHHH"
     CDS             238..258
                     /codon_start=1
                     /product="tobacco etch virus (TEV) protease recognition and
                     cleavage site"
                     /label=TEV site
                     /translation="ENLYFQG"
     CDS             1198..1218
                     /codon_start=1
                     /product="tobacco etch virus (TEV) protease recognition and
                     cleavage site"
                     /label=TEV site
                     /translation="ENLYFQG"
     terminator      2068..2162
                     /label=lambda t0 terminator
                     /note="transcription terminator from phage lambda"
     CDS             2206..2865
                     /codon_start=1
                     /gene="cat"
                     /product="chloramphenicol acetyltransferase"
                     /label=CmR
                     /note="confers resistance to chloramphenicol"
                     /translation="MEKKITGYTTVDISQWHRKEHFEAFQSVAQCTYNQTVQLDITAFL
                     KTVKKNKHKFYPAFIHILARLMNAHPEFRMAMKDGELVIWDSVHPCYTVFHEQTETFSS
                     LWSEYHDDFRQFLHIYSQDVACYGENLAYFPKGFIENMFFVSANPWVSFTSFDLNVANM
                     DNFFAPVFTMGKYYTQGDKVLMPLAIQVHHAVCDGFHVGRMLNELQQYCDEWQGGA"
     primer_bind     complement(2272..2291)
                     /label=CAT-R
                     /note="Chloramphenicol resistance gene, reverse primer"
     terminator      2930..3016
                     /gene="Escherichia coli rrnB"
                     /label=rrnB T1 terminator
                     /note="transcription terminator T1 from the E. coli rrnB
                     gene"
     CDS             complement(3109..4191)
                     /codon_start=1
                     /gene="lacI"
                     /product="lac repressor"
                     /label=lacI
                     /note="The lac repressor binds to the lac operator to
                     inhibit transcription in E. coli. This inhibition can be
                     relieved by adding lactose or
                     isopropyl-beta-D-thiogalactopyranoside (IPTG)."
                     /translation="MKPVTLYDVAEYAGVSYQTVSRVVNQASHVSAKTREKVEAAMAEL
                     NYIPNRVAQQLAGKQSLLIGVATSSLALHAPSQIVAAIKSRADQLGASVVVSMVERSGV
                     EACKAAVHNLLAQRVSGLIINYPLDDQDAIAVEAACTNVPALFLDVSDQTPINSIIFSH
                     EDGTRLGVEHLVALGHQQIALLAGPLSSVSARLRLAGWHKYLTRNQIQPIAEREGDWSA
                     MSGFQQTMQMLNEGIVPTAMLVANDQMALGAMRAITESGLRVGADISVVGYDDTEDSSC
                     YIPPLTTIKQDFRLLGQTSVDRLLQLSQGQAVKGNQLLPVSLVKRKTTLAPNTQTASPR
                     ALADSLMQLARQVSRLESGQ"
     primer_bind     4153..4172
                     /label=LacI-R
                     /note="LacI, reverse primer"
     promoter        complement(4192..4269)
                     /gene="lacI (mutant)"
                     /label=lacIq promoter
                     /note="In the lacIq allele, a single base change in the
                     promoter boosts expression of the lacI gene about 10-fold."
     primer_bind     complement(4353..4375)
                     /label=pGEX 3'
                     /note="pGEX vectors, reverse primer"
     misc_feature    4461..4601
                     /label=bom
                     /note="basis of mobility region from pBR322"
     primer_bind     4516..4535
                     /label=pRS-marker
                     /note="pRS vectors, use to sequence yeast selectable
                     marker"
     primer_bind     complement(4616..4633)
                     /label=L4440
                     /note="L4440 vector, forward primer"
     rep_origin      complement(4787..5375)
                     /direction=LEFT
                     /label=ori
                     /note="high-copy-number ColE1/pMB1/pBR322/pUC origin of
                     replication"
     primer_bind     complement(4867..4886)
                     /label=pBR322ori-F
                     /note="pBR322 origin, forward primer"
     CDS             complement(5546..6406)
                     /codon_start=1
                     /gene="bla"
                     /product="beta-lactamase"
                     /label=AmpR
                     /note="confers resistance to ampicillin, carbenicillin, and
                     related antibiotics"
                     /translation="MSIQHFRVALIPFFAAFCLPVFAHPETLVKVKDAEDQLGARVGYI
                     ELDLNSGKILESFRPEERFPMMSTFKVLLCGAVLSRIDAGQEQLGRRIHYSQNDLVEYS
                     PVTEKHLTDGMTVRELCSAAITMSDNTAANLLLTTIGGPKELTAFLHNMGDHVTRLDRW
                     EPELNEAIPNDERDTTMPVAMATTLRKLLTGELLTLASRQQLIDWMEADKVAGPLLRSA
                     LPAGWFIADKSGAGERGSRGIIAALGPDGKPSRIVVIYTTGSQATMDERNRQIAEIGAS
                     LIKHW"
     primer_bind     6169..6188
                     /label=Amp-R
                     /note="Ampicillin resistance gene, reverse primer"
     promoter        complement(6407..6511)
                     /gene="bla"
                     /label=AmpR promoter
ORIGIN
        1 gtctaagaaa ccattattat catgacatta acctataaaa ataggcgtat cacgaggccc
       61 tttcgtcttc accttgagaa atcataaaaa atttatttgc tttgtgagcg gataacaatt
      121 ataatagatt caattgtgag cggataacaa tttcacacag aattcattaa agaggagaaa
      181 ttaactatga aaggcagcag ccatcatcat catcatcacg tcgacatccc aacgaccgaa
      241 aacctgtatt ttcagggcgc catggttgat accttatcag gtttatcaag tgagcaaggt
      301 cagtccggtg atatgacaat tgaagaagat agtgctaccc atattaaatt ctcaaaacgt
      361 gatgaggacg gcaaagagtt agctggtgca actatggagt tgcgtgattc atctggtaaa
      421 actattagta catggatttc agatggacaa gtgaaagatt tctacctgta tccaggaaaa
      481 tatacatttg tcgaaaccgc agcaccagac ggttatgagg tagcaactgc tattaccttt
      541 acagttaatg agcaaggtca ggttactgta aatggcaaag caactaaagg tgacgctcat
      601 attgacggta gcggtggctc tggcggtcag ctcgacggcc acggcgtggg tgttccgggc
      661 gtcggtgtgc cgggtgtggg tgtgccgggc gaaggtgtgc cgggcgtcgg tgtgccgggt
      721 gttggtgttc cgggcgttgg tgtgccgggc gttggcgtgc cgggcgaggg tgtgccgggc
      781 gttggtgttc cgggcgtggg tgtgccgggc gtgggcgtgc cgggcgtcgg tgttccgggc
      841 gagggtgtgc cgggcgtagg tgtgccgggc gttggtgagc tctatgcggt taccggtcgc
      901 ggtcgcgccc cggccagctc tgccccgatc gccactagtg tgccgggcgt cggcgtgccg
      961 ggcgtaggtg ttccgggcga gggtgttccg ggcgttggtg tgccgggcgt cggcgtgccg
     1021 ggcgtgggtg ttccgggcgt aggtgtgccg ggcgagggtg tgccgggcgt gggcgtgccg
     1081 ggcgtaggtg ttccgggcgt aggtgttccg ggcgtaggtg ttccgggtga aggcgtgccg
     1141 ggcgttggtg tgccgggtgt gggcgtgccg ggcgggctgc tcgacatccc aacgaccgaa
     1201 aacctgtatt ttcagggcgc catggttgat accttatcag gtttatcaag tgagcaaggt
     1261 cagtccggtg atatgacaat tgaagaagat agtgctaccc atattaaatt ctcaaaacgt
     1321 gatgaggacg gcaaagagtt agctggtgca actatggagt tgcgtgattc atctggtaaa
     1381 actattagta catggatttc agatggacaa gtgaaagatt tctacctgta tccaggaaaa
     1441 tatacatttg tcgaaaccgc agcaccagac ggttatgagg tagcaactgc tattaccttt
     1501 acagttaatg agcaaggtca ggttactgta aatggcaaag caactaaagg tgacgctcat
     1561 attggatccc ccgccaacct gaaggccctg gaggcccaga agcagaagga gcagagacag
     1621 gccgccgagg agctggccaa cgccaagaag ctgaaggagc agctggagaa gggatcccat
     1681 atgaagccgc tgcgtggtgc cgtgtttagc ctgcagaaac agcatcccga ctatcccgat
     1741 atctatggcg cgattgatca gaatgggacc tatcaaaatg tgcgtaccgg cgaagatggt
     1801 aaactgacct ttaagaatct gagcgatggc aaatatcgcc tgtttgaaaa tagcgaaccc
     1861 gctggctata aaccggtgca gaataagccg attgtggcgt ttcagattgt gaatggcgaa
     1921 gtgcgtgatg tgaccagcat tgtgccgcag gatattccgg ctacatatga atttaccaac
     1981 ggtaaacatt atatcaccaa tgaaccgata ccgccgaaat aaggatccgg ctgctaacaa
     2041 agcccgaagc ttaattagct gagcttggac tcctgttgat agatccagta atgacctcag
     2101 aactccatct ggatttgttc agaacgctcg gttgccgccg ggcgtttttt attggtgaga
     2161 atccaagcca gcttggcgag attttcagga gctaaggaag ctaaaatgga gaaaaaaatc
     2221 actggatata ccaccgttga tatatcccaa tggcatcgta aagaacattt tgaggcattt
     2281 cagtcagttg ctcaatgtac ctataaccag accgttcagc tggatattac ggccttttta
     2341 aagaccgtaa agaaaaataa gcacaagttt tatccggcct ttattcacat tcttgcccgc
     2401 ctgatgaatg ctcatccgga atttcgtatg gcaatgaaag acggtgagct ggtgatatgg
     2461 gatagtgttc acccttgtta caccgttttc catgagcaaa ctgaaacgtt ttcatcgctc
     2521 tggagtgaat accacgacga tttccggcag tttctacaca tatattcgca agatgtggcg
     2581 tgttacggtg aaaacctggc ctatttccct aaagggttta ttgagaatat gtttttcgtc
     2641 tcagccaatc cctgggtgag tttcaccagt tttgatttaa acgtggccaa tatggacaac
     2701 ttcttcgccc ccgttttcac catgggcaaa tattatacgc aaggcgacaa ggtgctgatg
     2761 ccgctggcga ttcaggttca tcatgccgtt tgtgatggct tccatgtcgg cagaatgctt
     2821 aatgaattac aacagtactg cgatgagtgg cagggcgggg cgtaattttt ttaaggcagt
     2881 tattggtgcc cttaaacgcc tggggtaatg actctctagc ttgaggcatc aaataaaacg
     2941 aaaggctcag tcgaaagact gggcctttcg ttttatctgt tgtttgtcgg tgaacgctct
     3001 cctgagtagg acaaatccgc cctctagatt acgtgcagtc gatgataagc tgtcaaacat
     3061 gagaattgtg cctaatgagt gagctaactt acattaattg cgttgcgctc actgcccgct
     3121 ttccagtcgg gaaacctgtc gtgccagctg cattaatgaa tcggccaacg cgcggggaga
     3181 ggcggtttgc gtattgggcg ccagggtggt ttttcttttc accagtgaga cgggcaacag
     3241 ctgattgccc ttcaccgcct ggccctgaga gagttgcagc aagcggtcca cgctggtttg
     3301 ccccagcagg cgaaaatcct gtttgatggt ggttaacggc gggatataac atgagctgtc
     3361 ttcggtatcg tcgtatccca ctaccgagat atccgcacca acgcgcagcc cggactcggt
     3421 aatggcgcgc attgcgccca gcgccatctg atcgttggca accagcatcg cagtgggaac
     3481 gatgccctca ttcagcattt gcatggtttg ttgaaaaccg gacatggcac tccagtcgcc
     3541 ttcccgttcc gctatcggct gaatttgatt gcgagtgaga tatttatgcc agccagccag
     3601 acgcagacgc gccgagacag aacttaatgg gcccgctaac agcgcgattt gctggtgacc
     3661 caatgcgacc agatgctcca cgcccagtcg cgtaccgtct tcatgggaga aaataatact
     3721 gttgatgggt gtctggtcag agacatcaag aaataacgcc ggaacattag tgcaggcagc
     3781 ttccacagca atggcatcct ggtcatccag cggatagtta atgatcagcc cactgacgcg
     3841 ttgcgcgaga agattgtgca ccgccgcttt acaggcttcg acgccgcttc gttctaccat
     3901 cgacaccacc acgctggcac ccagttgatc ggcgcgagat ttaatcgccg cgacaatttg
     3961 cgacggcgcg tgcagggcca gactggaggt ggcaacgcca atcagcaacg actgtttgcc
     4021 cgccagttgt tgtgccacgc ggttgggaat gtaattcagc tccgccatcg ccgcttccac
     4081 tttttcccgc gttttcgcag aaacgtggct ggcctggttc accacgcggg aaacggtctg
     4141 ataagagaca ccggcatact ctgcgacatc gtataacgtt actggtttca cattcaccac
     4201 cctgaattga ctctcttccg ggcgctatca tgccataccg cgaaaggttt tgcaccattc
     4261 gatggtgtcg gaatttcggg cagcgttggg tcctggccac gggtgcgcat gatctagagc
     4321 tgcctcgcgc gtttcggtga tgacggtgaa aacctctgac acatgcagct cccggagacg
     4381 gtcacagctt gtctgtaagc ggatgccggg agcagacaag cccgtcaggg cgcgtcagcg
     4441 ggtgttggcg ggtgtcgggg cgcagccatg acccagtcac gtagcgatag cggagtgtat
     4501 actggcttaa ctatgcggca tcagagcaga ttgtactgag agtgcaccat atgcggtgtg
     4561 aaataccgca cagatgcgta aggagaaaat accgcatcag gcgctcttcc gcttcctcgc
     4621 tcactgactc gctgcgctcg gtcgttcggc tgcggcgagc ggtatcagct cactcaaagg
     4681 cggtaatacg gttatccaca gaatcagggg ataacgcagg aaagaacatg tgagcaaaag
     4741 gccagcaaaa ggccaggaac cgtaaaaagg ccgcgttgct ggcgtttttc cataggctcc
     4801 gcccccctga cgagcatcac aaaaatcgac gctcaagtca gaggtggcga aacccgacag
     4861 gactataaag ataccaggcg tttccccctg gaagctccct cgtgcgctct cctgttccga
     4921 ccctgccgct taccggatac ctgtccgcct ttctcccttc gggaagcgtg gcgctttctc
     4981 atagctcacg ctgtaggtat ctcagttcgg tgtaggtcgt tcgctccaag ctgggctgtg
     5041 tgcacgaacc ccccgttcag cccgaccgct gcgccttatc cggtaactat cgtcttgagt
     5101 ccaacccggt aagacacgac ttatcgccac tggcagcagc cactggtaac aggattagca
     5161 gagcgaggta tgtaggcggt gctacagagt tcttgaagtg gtggcctaac tacggctaca
     5221 ctagaaggac agtatttggt atctgcgctc tgctgaagcc agttaccttc ggaaaaagag
     5281 ttggtagctc ttgatccggc aaacaaacca ccgctggtag cggtggtttt tttgtttgca
     5341 agcagcagat tacgcgcaga aaaaaaggat ctcaagaaga tcctttgatc ttttctacgg
     5401 ggtctgacgc tcagtggaac gaaaactcac gttaagggat tttggtcatg agattatcaa
     5461 aaaggatctt cacctagatc cttttaaatt aaaaatgaag ttttaaatca atctaaagta
     5521 tatatgagta aacttggtct gacagttacc aatgcttaat cagtgaggca cctatctcag
     5581 cgatctgtct atttcgttca tccatagttg cctgactccc cgtcgtgtag ataactacga
     5641 tacgggaggg cttaccatct ggccccagtg ctgcaatgat accgcgagac ccacgctcac
     5701 cggctccaga tttatcagca ataaaccagc cagccggaag ggccgagcgc agaagtggtc
     5761 ctgcaacttt atccgcctcc atccagtcta ttaattgttg ccgggaagct agagtaagta
     5821 gttcgccagt taatagtttg cgcaacgttg ttgccattgc tacaggcatc gtggtgtcac
     5881 gctcgtcgtt tggtatggct tcattcagct ccggttccca acgatcaagg cgagttacat
     5941 gatcccccat gttgtgcaaa aaagcggtta gctccttcgg tcctccgatc gttgtcagaa
     6001 gtaagttggc cgcagtgtta tcactcatgg ttatggcagc actgcataat tctcttactg
     6061 tcatgccatc cgtaagatgc ttttctgtga ctggtgagta ctcaaccaag tcattctgag
     6121 aatagtgtat gcggcgaccg agttgctctt gcccggcgtc aatacgggat aataccgcgc
     6181 cacatagcag aactttaaaa gtgctcatca ttggaaaacg ttcttcgggg cgaaaactct
     6241 caaggatctt accgctgttg agatccagtt cgatgtaacc cactcgtgca cccaactgat
     6301 cttcagcatc ttttactttc accagcgttt ctgggtgagc aaaaacagga aggcaaaatg
     6361 ccgcaaaaaa gggaataagg gcgacacgga aatgttgaat actcatactc ttcctttttc
     6421 aatattattg aagcatttat cagggttatt gtctcatgag cggatacata tttgaatgta
     6481 tttagaaaaa taaacaaata ggggttccgc gcacatttcc ccgaaaagtg ccacctgac
//
