>Addgene plasmid #112630 | pQE80L TriCatcher-ELP | depositor partial sequence | sequence record 212127 | full TriCatcher-ELP sequence including start and stop codon
ATGAAAGGCAGCAGCCATCATCATCATCATCACGTCGACATCCCAACGACCGAAAACCTGTATTTTCAGG
GCGCCATGGTTGATACCTTATCAGGTTTATCAAGTGAGCAAGGTCAGTCCGGTGATATGACAATTGAAGA
AGATAGTGCTACCCATATTAAATTCTCAAAACGTGATGAGGACGGCAAAGAGTTAGCTGGTGCAACTATG
GAGTTGCGTGATTCATCTGGTAAAACTATTAGTACATGGATTTCAGATGGACAAGTGAAAGATTTCTACC
TGTATCCAGGAAAATATACATTTGTCGAAACCGCAGCACCAGACGGTTATGAGGTAGCAACTGCTATTAC
CTTTACAGTTAATGAGCAAGGTCAGGTTACTGTAAATGGCAAAGCAACTAAAGGTGACGCTCATATTGAC
GGTAGCGGTGGCTCTGGCGGTCAGCTCGACGGCCACGGCGTGGGTGTTCCGGGCGTCGGTGTGCCGGGTG
TGGGTGTGCCGGGCGAAGGTGTGCCGGGCGTCGGTGTGCCGGGTGTTGGTGTTCCGGGCGTTGGTGTGCC
GGGCGTTGGCGTGCCGGGCGAGGGTGTGCCGGGCGTTGGTGTTCCGGGCGTGGGTGTGCCGGGCGTGGGC
GTGCCGGGCGTCGGTGTTCCGGGCGAGGGTGTGCCGGGCGTAGGTGTGCCGGGCGTTGGTGAGCTCTATG
CGGTTACCGGTCGCGGTCGCGCCCCGGCCAGCTCTGCCCCGATCGCCACTAGTGTGCCGGGCGTCGGCGT
GCCGGGCGTAGGTGTTCCGGGCGAGGGTGTTCCGGGCGTTGGTGTGCCGGGCGTCGGCGTGCCGGGCGTG
GGTGTTCCGGGCGTAGGTGTGCCGGGCGAGGGTGTGCCGGGCGTGGGCGTGCCGGGCGTAGGTGTTCCGG
GCGTAGGTGTTCCGGGCGTAGGTGTTCCGGGTGAAGGCGTGCCGGGCGTTGGTGTGCCGGGTGTGGGCGT
GCCGGGCGGGCTGCTCGACATCCCAACGACCGAAAACCTGTATTTTCAGGGCGCCATGGTTGATACCTTA
TCAGGTTTATCAAGTGAGCAAGGTCAGTCCGGTGATATGACAATTGAAGAAGATAGTGCTACCCATATTA
AATTCTCAAAACGTGATGAGGACGGCAAAGAGTTAGCTGGTGCAACTATGGAGTTGCGTGATTCATCTGG
TAAAACTATTAGTACATGGATTTCAGATGGACAAGTGAAAGATTTCTACCTGTATCCAGGAAAATATACA
TTTGTCGAAACCGCAGCACCAGACGGTTATGAGGTAGCAACTGCTATTACCTTTACAGTTAATGAGCAAG
GTCAGGTTACTGTAAATGGCAAAGCAACTAAAGGTGACGCTCATATTGGATCCCCCGCCAACCTGAAGGC
CCTGGAGGCCCAGAAGCAGAAGGAGCAGAGACAGGCCGCCGAGGAGCTGGCCAACGCCAAGAAGCTGAAG
GAGCAGCTGGAGAAGGGATCCCATATGAAGCCGCTGCGTGGTGCCGTGTTTAGCCTGCAGAAACAGCATC
CCGACTATCCCGATATCTATGGCGCGATTGATCAGAATGGGACCTATCAAAATGTGCGTACCGGCGAAGA
TGGTAAACTGACCTTTAAGAATCTGAGCGATGGCAAATATCGCCTGTTTGAAAATAGCGAACCCGCTGGC
TATAAACCGGTGCAGAATAAGCCGATTGTGGCGTTTCAGATTGTGAATGGCGAAGTGCGTGATGTGACCA
GCATTGTGCCGCAGGATATTCCGGCTACATATGAATTTACCAACGGTAAACATTATATCACCAATGAACC
GATACCGCCGAAATAA
